>Addgene plasmid #90923 | TTK H10.1 gRNA | addgene full sequence | sequence record 182971 | Addgene NGS Result
CGCCCAATACGCAAACCGCCTCTCCCCGCGCGTTGGCCGATTCATTAATGCAGCTGGCACGACAGGTTTC
CCGACTGGAAAGCGGGCAGTGAGCGCAACGCAATTAATGTGAGTTAGCTCACTCATTAGGCACCCCAGGC
TTTACACTTTATGCTTCCGGCTCGTATGTTGTGTGGAATTGTGAGCGGATAACAATTTCACACAGGAAAC
AGCTATGACCATGATTACGCCAAGCGCGCAATTAACCCTCACTAAAGGGAACAAAAGCTGGAGCTGCAAG
CTTAATGTAGTCTTATGCAATACTCTTGTAGTCTTGCAACATGGTAACGATGAGTTAGCAACATGCCTTA
CAAGGAGAGAAAAAGCACCGTGCATGCCGATTGGTGGAAGTAAGGTGGTACGATCGTGCCTTATTAGGAA
GGCAACAGACGGGTCTGACATGGATTGGACGAACCACTGAATTGCCGCATTGCAGAGATATTGTATTTAA
GTGCCTAGCTCGATACATAAACGGGTCTCTCTGGTTAGACCAGATCTGAGCCTGGGAGCTCTCTGGCTAA
CTAGGGAACCCACTGCTTAAGCCTCAATAAAGCTTGCCTTGAGTGCTTCAAGTAGTGTGTGCCCGTCTGT
TGTGTGACTCTGGTAACTAGAGATCCCTCAGACCCTTTTAGTCAGTGTGGAAAATCTCTAGCAGTGGCGC
CCGAACAGGGACTTGAAAGCGAAAGGGAAACCAGAGGAGCTCTCTCGACGCAGGACTCGGCTTGCTGAAG
CGCGCACGGCAAGAGGCGAGGGGCGGCGACTGGTGAGTACGCCAAAAATTTTGACTAGCGGAGGCTAGAA
GGAGAGAGATGGGTGCGAGAGCGTCAGTATTAAGCGGGGGAGAATTAGATCGCGATGGGAAAAAATTCGG
TTAAGGCCAGGGGGAAAGAAAAAATATAAATTAAAACATATAGTATGGGCAAGCAGGGAGCTAGAACGAT
TCGCAGTTAATCCTGGCCTGTTAGAAACATCAGAAGGCTGTAGACAAATACTGGGACAGCTACAACCATC
CCTTCAGACAGGATCAGAAGAACTTAGATCATTATATAATACAGTAGCAACCCTCTATTGTGTGCATCAA
AGGATAGAGATAAAAGACACCAAGGAAGCTTTAGACAAGATAGAGGAAGAGCAAAACAAAAGTAAGACCA
CCGCACAGCAAGCGGCCGCTGATCTTCAGACCTGGAGGAGGAGATATGAGGGACAATTGGAGAAGTGAAT
TATATAAATATAAAGTAGTAAAAATTGAACCATTAGGAGTAGCACCCACCAAGGCAAAGAGAAGAGTGGT
GCAGAGAGAAAAAAGAGCAGTGGGAATAGGAGCTTTGTTCCTTGGGTTCTTGGGAGCAGCAGGAAGCACT
ATGGGCGCAGCGTCAATGACGCTGACGGTACAGGCCAGACAATTATTGTCTGGTATAGTGCAGCAGCAGA
ACAATTTGCTGAGGGCTATTGAGGCGCAACAGCATCTGTTGCAACTCACAGTCTGGGGCATCAAGCAGCT
CCAGGCAAGAATCCTGGCTGTGGAAAGATACCTAAAGGATCAACAGCTCCTGGGGATTTGGGGTTGCTCT
GGAAAACTCATTTGCACCACTGCTGTGCCTTGGAATGCTAGTTGGAGTAATAAATCTCTGGAACAGATTT
GGAATCACACGACCTGGATGGAGTGGGACAGAGAAATTAACAATTACACAAGCTTAATACACTCCTTAAT
TGAAGAATCGCAAAACCAGCAAGAAAAGAATGAACAAGAATTATTGGAATTAGATAAATGGGCAAGTTTG
TGGAATTGGTTTAACATAACAAATTGGCTGTGGTATATAAAATTATTCATAATGATAGTAGGAGGCTTGG
TAGGTTTAAGAATAGTTTTTGCTGTACTTTCTATAGTGAATAGAGTTAGGCAGGGATATTCACCATTATC
GTTTCAGACCCACCTCCCAACCCCGAGGGGACCCAGAGAGGGCCTATTTCCCATGATTCCTTCATATTTG
CATATACGATACAAGGCTGTTAGAGAGATAATTAGAATTAATTTGACTGTAAACACAAAGATATTAGTAC
AAAATACGTGACGTAGAAAGTAATAATTTCTTGGGTAGTTTGCAGTTTTAAAATTATGTTTTAAAATGGA
CTATCATATGCTTACCGTAACTTGAAAGTATTTCGATTTCTTGGCTTTATATATCTTGTGGAAAGGACGA
AACACCGCGCTTCCCCCAGATAAATAGTTTAAGAGCTATGCTGGAAACAGCATAGCAAGTTTAAATAAGG
CTAGTCCGTTATCAACTTGAAAAAGTGGCACCGAGTCGGTGCTTTTTTTGAATTCTAGATCTTGAGACAA
ATGGCAGTATTCATCCACAATTTTAAAAGAAAAGGGGGGATTGGGGGGTACAGTGCAGGGGAAAGAATAG
TAGACATAATAGCAACAGACATACAAACTAAAGAATTACAAAAACAAATTACAAAAATTCAAAATTTTCG
GGTTTATTACAGGGACAGCAGAGATCCACTTTGGCGCCGGCTCGAGTGGCTCCGGTGCCCGTCAGTGGGC
AGAGCGCACATCGCCCACAGTCCCCGAGAAGTTGGGGGGAGGGGTCGGCAATTGAACCGGTGCCTAGAGA
AGGTGGCGCGGGGTAAACTGGGAAAGTGATGTCGTGTACTGGCTCCGCCTTTTTCCCGAGGGTGGGGGAG
AACCGTATATAAGTGCAGTAGTCGCCGTGAACGTTCTTTTTCGCAACGGGTTTGCCGCCAGAACACAGGT
GTCGTGACGCGGGATCCGCCACCATGACCGAGTACAAGCCCACGGTGCGCCTCGCCACCCGCGACGACGT
CCCCAGGGCCGTACGCACCCTCGCCGCCGCGTTCGCCGACTACCCCGCCACGCGCCACACCGTCGATCCG
GACCGCCACATCGAGCGGGTCACCGAGCTGCAAGAACTCTTCCTCACGCGCGTCGGGCTCGACATCGGCA
AGGTGTGGGTCGCGGACGACGGCGCCGCGGTGGCGGTCTGGACCACGCCGGAGAGCGTCGAAGCGGGGGC
GGTGTTCGCCGAGATCGGCCCGCGCATGGCCGAGTTGAGCGGTTCCCGGCTGGCCGCGCAGCAACAGATG
GAAGGCCTCCTGGCGCCGCACCGGCCCAAGGAGCCCGCGTGGTTCCTGGCCACCGTCGGAGTCTCGCCCG
ACCACCAGGGCAAGGGTCTGGGCAGCGCCGTCGTGCTCCCCGGAGTGGAGGCGGCCGAGCGCGCCGGGGT
GCCCGCCTTCCTGGAGACCTCCGCGCCCCGCAACCTCCCCTTCTACGAGCGGCTCGGCTTCACCGTCACC
GCCGACGTCGAGGTGCCCGAAGGACCGCGCACCTGGTGCATGACCCGCAAGCCCGGTGCCTGAACGCGTT
AAGTCGACAATCAACCTCTGGATTACAAAATTTGTGAAAGATTGACTGGTATTCTTAACTATGTTGCTCC
TTTTACGCTATGTGGATACGCTGCTTTAATGCCTTTGTATCATGCTATTGCTTCCCGTATGGCTTTCATT
TTCTCCTCCTTGTATAAATCCTGGTTGCTGTCTCTTTATGAGGAGTTGTGGCCCGTTGTCAGGCAACGTG
GCGTGGTGTGCACTGTGTTTGCTGACTCAACCCCCACTGGTTGGGGCATTGCCACCACCTGTCAGCTCCT
TTCCGGGACTTTCGCTTTCCCCCTCCCTATTGCCACGGCGGAACTCATCGCCGCCTGCCTTGCCCGCTGC
TGGACAGGGGCTCGGCTGTTGGGCACTGACAATTCCGTGGTGTTGTCGGGGAAATCATCGTCCTTTCCTT
GGCTGCTCGCCTGTGTTGCCACCTGGATTCTGCGCGGGACGTCCTTCTGCTACGTCCCTTCGGCCCTCAA
TCCAGCGGACCTTCCTTCCCGCGGCCTGCTGCCGGCTCTGCGGCCTCTTCCGCGTCTTCGCCTTCGCCCT
CAGACGAGTCGGATCTCCCTTTGGGCCGCCTCCCCGCGTCGACTTTAAGACCAATGACTTACAAGGCAGC
TGTAGATCTTAGCCACTTTTTAAAAGAAAAGGGGGGACTGGAAGGGCTAATTCACTCCCAACGAAGACAA
GATCTGCTTTTTGCTTGTACTGGGTCTCTCTGGTTAGACCAGATCTGAGCCTGGGAGCTCTCTGGCTAAC
TAGGGAACCCACTGCTTAAGCCTCAATAAAGCTTGCCTTGAGTGCTTCAAGTAGTGTGTGCCCGTCTGTT
GTGTGACTCTGGTAACTAGAGATCCCTCAGACCCTTTTAGTCAGTGTGGAAAATCTCTAGCAGTACGTAT
AGTAGTTCATGTCATCTTATTATTCAGTATTTATAACTTGCAAAGAAATGAATATCAGAGAGTGAGAGGA
ACTTGTTTATTGCAGCTTATAATGGTTACAAATAAAGCAATAGCATCACAAATTTCACAAATAAAGCATT
TTTTTCACTGCATTCTAGTTGTGGTTTGTCCAAACTCATCAATGTATCTTATCATGTCTGGCTCTAGCTA
TCCCGCCCCTAACTCCGCCCATCCCGCCCCTAACTCCGCCCAGTTCCGCCCATTCTCCGCCCCATGGCTG
ACTAATTTTTTTTATTTATGCAGAGGCCGAGGCCGCCTCGGCCTCTGAGCTATTCCAGAAGTAGTGAGGA
GGCTTTTTTGGAGGCCTAGGGACGTACCCAATTCGCCCTATAGTGAGTCGTATTACGCGCGCTCACTGGC
CGTCGTTTTACAACGTCGTGACTGGGAAAACCCTGGCGTTACCCAACTTAATCGCCTTGCAGCACATCCC
CCTTTCGCCAGCTGGCGTAATAGCGAAGAGGCCCGCACCGATCGCCCTTCCCAACAGTTGCGCAGCCTGA
ATGGCGAATGGG
[124 nt withheld, positions 4913-5036]
C
[91 nt withheld, positions 5038-5128]
A
[49 nt withheld, positions 5130-5178]
CCTTTGACGTTGGAGTCCACGTTCTTT
[37 nt withheld, positions 5206-5242]
ACCCTATCTCGGTCTATTCTTTTGATTTATAAGGGATTTTGCCGATTTCGGCCTATTGGTTAAAAAATGA
GCTGATTTAACAAAAATTTAACGCGAATTTTAACAAAATATTAACGCTTACAATTTAGGTGGCACTTTTC
GGGGAAATGTGCGCGGAACCCCTATTTGTTTATTTTTCTAAATACATTCAAATATGTATCCGCTCATGAG
ACAATAACCCTGATAAATGCTTCAATAATATTGAAAAAGGAAGAGTATGAGTATTCAACATTTCCGTGTC
GCCCTTATTCCCTTTTTTGCGGCATTTTGCCTTCCTGTTTTTGCTCACCCAGAAACGCTGGTGAAAGTAA
AAGATGCTGAAGATCAGTTGGGTGCACGAGTGGGTTACATCGAACTGGATCTCAACAGCGGTAAGATCCT
TGAGAGTTTTCGCCCCGAAGAACGTTTTCCAATGATGAGCACTTTTAAAGTTCTGCTATGTGGCGCGGTA
TTATCCCGTATTGACGCCGGGCAAGAGCAACTCGGTCGCCGCATACACTATTCTCAGAATGACTTGGTTG
AGTACTCACCAGTCACAGAAAAGCATCTTACGGATGGCATGACAGTAAGAGAATTATGCAGTGCTGCCAT
AACCATGAGTGATAACACTGCGGCCAACTTACTTCTGACAACGATCGGAGGACCGAAGGAGCTAACCGCT
TTTTTGCACAACATGGGGGATCATGTAACTCGCCTTGATCGTTGGGAACCGGAGCTGAATGAAGCCATAC
CAAACGACGAGCGTGACACCACGATGCCTGTAGCAATGGCAACAACGTTGCGCAAACTATTAACTGGCGA
ACTACTTACTCTAGCTTCCCGGCAACAATTAATAGACTGGATGGAGGCGGATAAAGTTGCAGGACCACTT
CTGCGCTCGGCCCTTCCGGCTGGCTGGTTTATTGCTGATAAATCTGGAGCCGGTGAGCGTGGGTCTCGCG
GTATCATTGCAGCACTGGGGCCAGATGGTAAGCCCTCCCGTATCGTAGTTATCTACACGACGGGGAGTCA
GGCAACTATGGATGAACGAAATAGACAGATCGCTGAGATAGGTGCCTCACTGATTAAGCATTGGTAACTG
TCAGACCAAGTTTACTCATATATACTTTAGATTGATTTAAAACTTCATTTTTAATTTAAAAGGATCTAGG
TGAAGATCCTTTTTGATAATCTCATGACCAAAATCCCTTAACGTGAGTTTTCGTTCCACTGAGCGTCAGA
CCCCGTAGAAAAGATCAAAGGATCTTCTTGAGATCCTTTTTTTCTGCGCGTAATCTGCTGCTTGCAAACA
AAAAAACCACCGCTACCAGCGGTGGTTTGTTTGCCGGATCAAGAGCTACCAACTCTTTTTCCGAAGGTAA
CTGGCTTCAGCAGAGCGCAGATACCAAATACTGTTCTTCTAGTGTAGCCGTAGTTAGGCCACCACTTCAA
GAACTCTGTAGCACCGCCTACATACCTCGCTCTGCTAATCCTGTTACCAGTGGCTGCTGCCAGTGGCGAT
AAGTCGTGTCTTACCGGGTTGGACTCAAGACGATAGTTACCGGATAAGGCGCAGCGGTCGGGCTGAACGG
GGGGTTCGTGCACACAGCCCAGCTTGGAGCGAACGACCTACACCGAACTGAGATACCTACAGCGTGAGCT
ATGAGAAAGCGCCACGCTTCCCGAAGGGAGAAAGGCGGACAGGTATCCGGTAAGCGGCAGGGTCGGAACA
GGAGAGCGCACGAGGGAGCTTCCAGGGGGAAACGCCTGGTATCTTTATAGTCCTGTCGGGTTTCGCCACC
TCTGACTTGAGCGTCGATTTTTGTGATGCTCGTCAGGGGGGCGGAGCCTATGGAAAAACGCCAGCAACGC
GGCCTTTTTACGGTTCCTGGCCTTTTGCTGGCCTTTTGCTCACATGTTCTTTCCTGCGTTATCCCCTGAT
TCTGTGGATAACCGTATTACCGCCTTTGAGTGAGCTGATACCGCTCGCCGCAGCCGAACGACCGAGCGCA
GCGAGTCAGTGAGCGAGGAAGCGGAAGAG
Features (pLannotate 1.2.2; 27 found; start..end, strand, type, name):
    105..126     +  protein_bind   CAP binding site: CAP binding activates transcription in the presence of cAMP. E. coli catabolite activator protein
    141..171     +  promoter       lac promoter: promoter for the E. coli lac operon
    179..195     +  protein_bind   lac operator: The lac repressor binds to the lac operator to inhibit transcription in E. coli. This inhibition can be relieved by adding lactose or isopropyl-β-D-thiogalactopyranoside (IPTG). lac repressor encoded by lacI
    240..258     +  promoter       T3 promoter: promoter for bacteriophage T3 RNA polymerase
    286..512     +  promoter       RSV promoter: Rous sarcoma virus enhancer/promoter
    513..693     +  LTR            5' LTR (truncated): truncated 5' long terminal repeat (LTR) from HIV-1
    740..865     +  misc_feature   HIV-1 Ψ: packaging signal of human immunodeficiency virus type 1
    849..1212    +  CDS            HIV-1 gag (fragment): gag protein from human immunodeficiency virus 1; gag
   1358..1591    +  misc_feature   RRE: The Rev response element (RRE) of HIV-1 allows for Rev-dependent mRNA export from the nucleus to the cytoplasm.
   1968..1994    +  CDS            Rev (fragment): human immunodeficiency virus 1 (HIV-1) Rev protein; rev; enhances nuclear export of unspliced and incompletely spliced viral mRNAs
   1998..2238    +  promoter       U6 promoter: RNA polymerase III promoter for human U6 snRNA
   2285..2352    +  misc_RNA       tracrRNA (fragment): trans-activating CRISPR RNA for the Streptococcus pyogenes CRISPR/Cas9 system
   2401..2518    +  misc_feature   cPPT/CTS: central polypurine tract and central termination sequence of HIV-1
   2587..2798    +  promoter       EF-1α core promoter: core promoter for human elongation factor EF-1α
   2824..3423    +  CDS            PuroR (fragment): puromycin N-acetyltransferase; pac from Streptomyces; confers resistance to puromycin
   3439..4027    +  misc_feature   WPRE: woodchuck hepatitis virus posttranscriptional regulatory element
   4078..4097    +  misc_feature   cPPT/CTS (fragment): central polypurine tract and central termination sequence of HIV-1
   4099..4332    +  LTR            3' LTR (ΔU3): self-inactivating 3' long terminal repeat (LTR) from HIV-1
   4410..4531    +  polyA_signal   SV40 poly(A) signal: SV40 polyadenylation signal
   4571..4706    +  rep_origin     SV40 ori: SV40 origin of replication
   4727..4745    -  promoter       T7 promoter: promoter for bacteriophage T7 RNA polymerase
   4753..4908    +  CDS            lacZα (fragment): LacZα fragment of β-galactosidase; lacZ fragment
   4913..5341    +  rep_origin     f1 ori (sequence partly withheld): f1 bacteriophage origin of replication; arrow indicates direction of (+) strand synthesis
   5394..5498    +  promoter       AmpR promoter: bla
   5499..6359    +  CDS            AmpR: β-lactamase; bla; confers resistance to ampicillin, carbenicillin, and related antibiotics
   6530..7118    +  rep_origin     ori: high-copy-number ColE1/pMB1/pBR322/pUC origin of replication
   7301..92      +  CDS            lacI (fragment) (across the origin): lac repressor; lacI; The lac repressor binds to the lac operator to inhibit transcription in E. coli. This inhibition can be relieved by adding lactose or isopropyl-β-D-thiogalactopyranoside (IPTG).
