[The description below was written by a language model from this plasmid's Addgene catalogue record and pLannotate feature annotations shown in this document.]
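Description:
TTK H10.1 gRNA is a third-generation lentiviral CRISPR guide RNA plasmid built on the pLenti-sgRNA backbone and designed to target the human TTK gene. It is propagated in E. coli through a high-copy ColE1/pUC-type origin with ampicillin selection (AmpR, β-lactamase). The backbone also carries an f1 origin, an SV40 origin and poly(A) signal, and remnants of lac/lacZα cloning-vector sequence. The catalogue lists the empty backbone as 9,151 bp, whereas the annotated full sequence is 7,301 nt. This would be consistent with loss of a stuffer fragment when the guide was inserted, but the record does not explain the difference.

The lentiviral transfer cassette starts with an RSV promoter fused to a truncated HIV-1 5' LTR, which makes genomic RNA production Tat-independent. It continues with the Ψ packaging signal, a gag fragment, the RRE for Rev-dependent nuclear export and a cPPT/CTS, and it ends in a self-inactivating ΔU3 3' LTR. Within this unit, a human U6 RNA polymerase III promoter drives the TTK-specific spacer, which was cloned between BsmBI sites that were destroyed in the process. The spacer is joined to a Streptococcus pyogenes tracrRNA-derived scaffold to give a single guide RNA. Downstream, an EF-1α core promoter expresses puromycin N-acetyltransferase for selection of transduced mammalian cells, and a WPRE enhances transcript expression.

The plasmid encodes no Cas9, so the nuclease must be supplied separately, for example in Cas9-expressing cells. It belongs to a series of guides used for large-scale knockout analysis of cell-cycle genes in human cell lines.
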