Addgene plasmid #90923: TTK H10.1 gRNA
Purpose: 3rd generation lentiviral gRNA plasmid targeting human TTK
Depositing lab: Iain Cheeseman. Depositing organization: Whitehead Institute for Biomedical Research. Publication: Large-Scale Analysis of CRISPR/Cas9 Cell-Cycle Knockouts Reveals the Diversity of p53-Dependent Responses to Cell-Cycle Defects. McKinley KL, Cheeseman IM. Dev Cell. 2017 Feb 27;40(4):405-420.e2. doi: 10.1016/j.devcel.2017.01.012. Epub 2017 Feb 16. PubMed 28216383.
Backbone
  Vector backbone: pLenti-sgRNA
  Backbone manufacturer: Eric Lander & David Sabatini labs (Addgene plasmid #71409)
  Backbone size w/o insert (bp): 9151
  Vector type: Lentiviral, CRISPR
  Selectable markers: Puromycin
Growth in bacteria
  Bacterial resistance: Ampicillin, 100 μg/mL
  Growth temperature: 37°C
  Growth strain: NEB Stable
  Copy number: Unknown
Gene/Insert
  Gene/Insert name: TTK (Guide Designation H10.1) (alt name: pKMKO series)
  gRNA/shRNA sequence: CACCGCGCTTCCCCCAGATAAATA
  Species: H. sapiens (human)
  Promoter: U6
  Cloning method: Restriction Enzyme; 5′ cloning site BsmBI (destroyed during cloning); 3′ cloning site BsmBI (destroyed during cloning)
  Sequencing primers: 5′ hU6-F (5'-GAGGGCCTATTTCCCATGATT-3'); 3′ EF1a-R (5'-CACGGCGACTACTGCACTTA-3')
Terms and licenses: Academic/Nonprofit Terms; Industry Terms: Not Available to Industry
Depositor comments: Please note that gRNA target sequence listed is not strictly the 20nt spacer sequence, but also contains the 5' BsmBI overhang. For more information about knockout human cell lines generated using this plasmid, please see http://cellcycleknockouts.wi.mit.edu/ .
How to cite: TTK H10.1 gRNA was a gift from Iain Cheeseman (Addgene plasmid # 90923 ; http://n2t.net/addgene:90923 ; RRID:Addgene_90923)
